>Addgene plasmid #19515 | pcDNA5/FRT/TO V5 HSPA14 | depositor full sequence | sequence record 9151 | Author sequence
GACGGATCGGGAGATCTCCCGATCCCCTATGGTGCACTCTCAGTACAATCTGCTCTGATGCCGCATAGTT
AAGCCAGTATCTGCTCCCTGCTTGTGTGTTGGAGGTCGCTGAGTAGTGCGCGAGCAAAATTTAAGCTACA
ACAAGGCAAGGCTTGACCGACAATTGCATGAAGAATCTGCTTAGGGTTAGGCGTTTTGCGCTGCTTCGCG
ATGTACGGGCCAGATATACGCGTTGACATTGATTATTGACTAGTTATTAATAGTAATCAATTACGGGGTC
ATTAGTTCATAGCCCATATATGGAGTTCCGCGTTACATAACTTACGGTAAATGGCCCGCCTGGCTGACCG
CCCAACGACCCCCGCCCATTGACGTCAATAATGACGTATGTTCCCATAGTAACGCCAATAGGGACTTTCC
ATTGACGTCAATGGGTGGAGTATTTACGGTAAACTGCCCACTTGGCAGTACATCAAGTGTATCATATGCC
AAGTACGCCCCCTATTGACGTCAATGACGGTAAATGGCCCGCCTGGCATTATGCCCAGTACATGACCTTA
TGGGACTTTCCTACTTGGCAGTACATCTACGTATTAGTCATCGCTATTACCATGGTGATGCGGTTTTGGC
AGTACATCAATGGGCGTGGATAGCGGTTTGACTCACGGGGATTTCCAAGTCTCCACCCCATTGACGTCAA
TGGGAGTTTGTTTTGGCACCAAAATCAACGGGACTTTCCAAAATGTCGTAACAACTCCGCCCCATTGACG
CAAATGGGCGGTAGGCGTGTACGGTGGGAGGTCTATATAAGCAGAGCTCTCCCTATCAGTGATAGAGATC
TCCCTATCAGTGATAGAGATCGTCGACGAGCTCGTTTAGTGAACCGTCAGATCGCCTGGAGACGCCATCC
ACGCTGTTTTGACCTCCATAGAAGACACCGGGACCGATCCAGCCTCCGGACTCTAGCGTTTAAACTTAAG
CTTGAATTCACCATGGGTAAGCCTATCCCTAACCCTCTCCTCGGTCTCGATTCTACGGGATCCACCATGG
CGGCCATCGGAGTTCACCTGGGCTGCACCTCAGCCTGTGTGGCCGTCTATAAGGATGGCCGGGCTGGTGT
GGTTGCAAATGATGCCGGTGACCGAGTTACTCCAGCTGTTGTTGCTTACTCAGAAAATGAAGAGATTGTT
GGATTGGCAGCAAAACAAAGTAGAATAAGAAATATTTCAAATACAGTAATGAAAGTAAAGCAGATCCTGG
GCAGAAGCTCCAGTGATCCACAAGCTCAGAAATACATCGCGGAAAGTAAATGTTTAGTCATTGAAAAAAA
TGGGAAATTACGATATGAAATAGATACTGGAGAAGAAACAAAATTTGTTAACCCAGAAGATGTTGCCAGA
CTGATATTTAGTAAAATGAAAGAAACGGCACATTCTGTATTGGGCTCAGATGCAAATGATGTAGTTATTA
CTGTCCCGTTTGATTTTGGAGAAAAGCAAAAAAATGCCCTTGGAGAAGCAGCTAGAGCTGCTGGATTTAA
TGTTTTGCGATTAATTCACGAACCGTCTGCAGCTCTTCTTGCTTATGGAATTGGACAAGACTCCCCTACT
GGAAAAAGCAATATTTTGGTGTTTAAGCTTGGAGGAACATCCTTATCTCTCAGCGTCATGGAAGTTAACA
GTGGAATATATCGGGTTCTTTCAACAAACACTGATGATAACATCGGTGGTGCACATTTCACAGAAACCTT
AGCACAGTATCTAGCTTCTGAGTTCCAAAGATCCTTCAAACATGATGTGAGAGGAAATGCGCGAGCCATG
ATGAAATTAACGAACAGTGCTGAAGTAGCGAAACATTCTTTGTCAACCTTGGGAAGTGCCAACTGTTTTC
CTGACTCATTATATGAAGGGCAAGATTTTGATTGCAATGTGTCCAGAGCAAGATTTGAACTTCTTTGTTC
TCCACTTTTTAATAAGTGTTTAGAAGCAATCAGAGGACTCTTAGATCAAAATGGATTTACAGCAGATGAT
ATCAACAAGGTTGTCCTTTGTGGAGGGTCTTCTCGAATCCCAAAGCTACAGCAACTGATTAAAGATCTTT
TCCCAGCTGTTGAGCTTCTCAATTCTATCCCTCCTGATGAAGTGATCCCTATTGGTGCAGCTATAGAAGC
AGGAATTCTTATTGGGAAAGAAAACCTGTTGGTGGAAGACTCTCTTATGATAGAGTGTTCAGCCAGAGAT
ATTTTAGTTAAGGGTGTGGACGAATCAGGAGCCAGTAGATTCACAGTGCTGTTTCCATCAGGGACTCCTT
TGCCAGCTCGAAGACAACACACATTGCAAGCCCCTGGAAGCATATCTTCAGTGTGCCTTGAACTCTATGA
GTCTGATGGGAAGAACTCTGCCAAAGAGGAAACCAAGTTTGCACAGGTTGTACTCCAGGATTTAGATAAA
AAAGAAAATGGATTACGTGATATATTAGCTGTTCTTACTATGAAAAGGGATGGATCTTTACATGTGACAT
GCACAGATCAAGAAACTGGAAAATGTGAAGCAATCTCTATTGAGATAGCATCTTAGGCGGCCGCTCGAGT
CTAGAGGGCCCGTTTAAACCCGCTGATCAGCCTCGACTGTGCCTTCTAGTTGCCAGCCATCTGTTGTTTG
CCCCTCCCCCGTGCCTTCCTTGACCCTGGAAGGTGCCACTCCCACTGTCCTTTCCTAATAAAATGAGGAA
ATTGCATCGCATTGTCTGAGTAGGTGTCATTCTATTCTGGGGGGTGGGGTGGGGCAGGACAGCAAGGGGG
AGGATTGGGAAGACAATAGCAGGCATGCTGGGGATGCGGTGGGCTCTATGGCTTCTGAGGCGGAAAGAAC
CAGCTGGGGCTCTAGGGGGTATCCCC
[124 nt withheld, positions 2897-3020]
C
[91 nt withheld, positions 3022-3112]
AGGGTGATGGTTCACGTACCTAGAAGTTCCTATTCCGAAGTTCCTATTCTCTAGAAAGTATAGGAACTTC
CTTGGCCAAAAAGCCTGAACTCACCGCGACGTCTGTCGAGAAGTTTCTGATCGAAAAGTTCGACAGCGTC
TCCGACCTGATGCAGCTCTCGGAGGGCGAAGAATCTCGTGCTTTCAGCTTCGATGTAGGAGGGCGTGGAT
ATGTCCTGCGGGTAAATAGCTGCGCCGATGGTTTCTACAAAGATCGTTATGTTTATCGGCACTTTGCATC
GGCCGCGCTCCCGATTCCGGAAGTGCTTGACATTGGGGAATTCAGCGAGAGCCTGACCTATTGCATCTCC
CGCCGTGCACAGGGTGTCACGTTGCAAGACCTGCCTGAAACCGAACTGCCCGCTGTTCTGCAGCCGGTCG
CGGAGGCCATGGATGCGATCGCTGCGGCCGATCTTAGCCAGACGAGCGGGTTCGGCCCATTCGGACCGCA
AGGAATCGGTCAATACACTACATGGCGTGATTTCATATGCGCGATTGCTGATCCCCATGTGTATCACTGG
CAAACTGTGATGGACGACACCGTCAGTGCGTCCGTCGCGCAGGCTCTCGATGAGCTGATGCTTTGGGCCG
AGGACTGCCCCGAAGTCCGGCACCTCGTGCACGCGGATTTCGGCTCCAACAATGTCCTGACGGACAATGG
CCGCATAACAGCGGTCATTGACTGGAGCGAGGCGATGTTCGGGGATTCCCAATACGAGGTCGCCAACATC
TTCTTCTGGAGGCCGTGGTTGGCTTGTATGGAGCAGCAGACGCGCTACTTCGAGCGGAGGCATCCGGAGC
TTGCAGGATCGCCGCGGCTCCGGGCGTATATGCTCCGCATTGGTCTTGACCAACTCTATCAGAGCTTGGT
TGACGGCAATTTCGATGATGCAGCTTGGGCGCAGGGTCGATGCGACGCAATCGTCCGATCCGGAGCCGGG
ACTGTCGGGCGTACACAAATCGCCCGCAGAAGCGCGGCCGTCTGGACCGATGGCTGTGTAGAAGTACTCG
CCGATAGTGGAAACCGACGCCCCAGCACTCGTCCGAGGGCAAAGGAATAGCACGTACTACGAGATTTCGA
TTCCACCGCCGCCTTCTATGAAAGGTTGGGCTTCGGAATCGTTTTCCGGGACGCCGGCTGGATGATCCTC
CAGCGCGGGGATCTCATGCTGGAGTTCTTCGCCCACCCCAACTTGTTTATTGCAGCTTATAATGGTTACA
AATAAAGCAATAGCATCACAAATTTCACAAATAAAGCATTTTTTTCACTGCATTCTAGTTGTGGTTTGTC
CAAACTCATCAATGTATCTTATCATGTCTGTATACCGTCGACCTCTAGCTAGAGCTTGGCGTAATCATGG
TCATAGCTGTTTCCTGTGTGAAATTGTTATCCGCTCACAATTCCACACAACATACGAGCCGGAAGCATAA
AGTGTAAAGCCTGGGGTGCCTAATGAGTGAGCTAACTCACATTAATTGCGTTGCGCTCACTGCCCGCTTT
CCAGTCGGGAAACCTGTCGTGCCAGCTGCATTAATGAATCGGCCAACGCGCGGGGAGAGGCGGTTTGCGT
ATTGGGCGCTCTTCCGCTTCCTCGCTCACTGACTCGCTGCGCTCGGTCGTTCGGCTGCGGCGAGCGGTAT
CAGCTCACTCAAAGGCGGTAATACGGTTATCCACAGAATCAGGGGATAACGCAGGAAAGAACATGTGAGC
AAAAGGCCAGCAAAAGGCCAGGAACCGTAAAAAGGCCGCGTTGCTGGCGTTTTTCCATAGGCTCCGCCCC
CCTGACGAGCATCACAAAAATCGACGCTCAAGTCAGAGGTGGCGAAACCCGACAGGACTATAAAGATACC
AGGCGTTTCCCCCTGGAAGCTCCCTCGTGCGCTCTCCTGTTCCGACCCTGCCGCTTACCGGATACCTGTC
CGCCTTTCTCCCTTCGGGAAGCGTGGCGCTTTCTCATAGCTCACGCTGTAGGTATCTCAGTTCGGTGTAG
GTCGTTCGCTCCAAGCTGGGCTGTGTGCACGAACCCCCCGTTCAGCCCGACCGCTGCGCCTTATCCGGTA
ACTATCGTCTTGAGTCCAACCCGGTAAGACACGACTTATCGCCACTGGCAGCAGCCACTGGTAACAGGAT
TAGCAGAGCGAGGTATGTAGGCGGTGCTACAGAGTTCTTGAAGTGGTGGCCTAACTACGGCTACACTAGA
AGAACAGTATTTGGTATCTGCGCTCTGCTGAAGCCAGTTACCTTCGGAAAAAGAGTTGGTAGCTCTTGAT
CCGGCAAACAAACCACCGCTGGTAGCGGTGGTTTTTTTGTTTGCAAGCAGCAGATTACGCGCAGAAAAAA
AGGATCTCAAGAAGATCCTTTGATCTTTTCTACGGGGTCTGACGCTCAGTGGAACGAAAACTCACGTTAA
GGGATTTTGGTCATGAGATTATCAAAAAGGATCTTCACCTAGATCCTTTTAAATTAAAAATGAAGTTTTA
AATCAATCTAAAGTATATATGAGTAAACTTGGTCTGACAGTTACCAATGCTTAATCAGTGAGGCACCTAT
CTCAGCGATCTGTCTATTTCGTTCATCCATAGTTGCCTGACTCCCCGTCGTGTAGATAACTACGATACGG
GAGGGCTTACCATCTGGCCCCAGTGCTGCAATGATACCGCGAGACCCACGCTCACCGGCTCCAGATTTAT
CAGCAATAAACCAGCCAGCCGGAAGGGCCGAGCGCAGAAGTGGTCCTGCAACTTTATCCGCCTCCATCCA
GTCTATTAATTGTTGCCGGGAAGCTAGAGTAAGTAGTTCGCCAGTTAATAGTTTGCGCAACGTTGTTGCC
ATTGCTACAGGCATCGTGGTGTCACGCTCGTCGTTTGGTATGGCTTCATTCAGCTCCGGTTCCCAACGAT
CAAGGCGAGTTACATGATCCCCCATGTTGTGCAAAAAAGCGGTTAGCTCCTTCGGTCCTCCGATCGTTGT
CAGAAGTAAGTTGGCCGCAGTGTTATCACTCATGGTTATGGCAGCACTGCATAATTCTCTTACTGTCATG
CCATCCGTAAGATGCTTTTCTGTGACTGGTGAGTACTCAACCAAGTCATTCTGAGAATAGTGTATGCGGC
GACCGAGTTGCTCTTGCCCGGCGTCAATACGGGATAATACCGCGCCACATAGCAGAACTTTAAAAGTGCT
CATCATTGGAAAACGTTCTTCGGGGCGAAAACTCTCAAGGATCTTACCGCTGTTGAGATCCAGTTCGATG
TAACCCACTCGTGCACCCAACTGATCTTCAGCATCTTTTACTTTCACCAGCGTTTCTGGGTGAGCAAAAA
CAGGAAGGCAAAATGCCGCAAAAAAGGGAATAAGGGCGACACGGAAATGTTGAATACTCATACTCTTCCT
TTTTCAATATTATTGAAGCATTTATCAGGGTTATTGTCTCATGAGCGGATACATATTTGAATGTATTTAG
AAAAATAAACAAATAGGGGTTCCGCGCACATTTCCCCGAAAAGTGCCACCTGACGTC
Features (pLannotate 1.2.2; 22 found; start..end, strand, type, name):
     28..80      -  misc_feature   bom (fragment): basis of mobility region from pBR322
    235..614     +  enhancer       CMV enhancer: human cytomegalovirus immediate early enhancer
    615..818     +  promoter       CMV promoter: human cytomegalovirus (CMV) immediate early promoter
    820..839     +  promoter       PLtetO-1 promoter (fragment): modified phage lambda PL promoter with tet operator sites (Lutz and Bujard, 1997)
    841..860     +  promoter       PLtetO-1 promoter (fragment): modified phage lambda PL promoter with tet operator sites (Lutz and Bujard, 1997)
    868..901     +  promoter       TRE3GV promoter (fragment): 3rd-generation Tet-responsive promoter that can be activated by binding of Tet-On® 3G, optimized for retroviral and lentiviral vectors
    996..1037    +  CDS            V5 tag: epitope tag from simian virus 5
   1047..2573    +  CDS            HSPA14: HSP7E_HUMAN - Also known as HSP60, HSP70L1. Experimental evidence at protein level: Swiss-Prot protein existence level 1. Component of the ribosome-associated complex (RAC), a complex involved in folding or maintaining nascent polypeptides in a folding- competent state. In the RAC complex, binds to the nascent polypeptide chain, while DNAJC2 stimulates its ATPase activity. From Homo sapiens (Human).
   2627..2851    +  polyA_signal   bGH poly(A) signal: bovine growth hormone polyadenylation signal
   2855..2876    +  promoter       SV40 promoter (fragment): SV40 enhancer and early promoter
   2897..3130    +  rep_origin     f1 ori (fragment) (sequence partly withheld): f1 bacteriophage origin of replication; arrow indicates direction of (+) strand synthesis
   3135..3182    +  protein_bind   FRT: FLP-mediated recombination occurs in the 8-bp core sequence TCTAGAAA (Turan and Bode, 2011). FLP recombinase from the Saccharomyces cerevisiae 2μ plasmid
   3190..4212    +  CDS            HygR: aminoglycoside phosphotransferase from E. coli; aph(4)-Ia; confers resistance to hygromycin
   4222..4347    +  CDS            ble (fragment): BLE_KLEPN - Experimental evidence at protein level: Swiss-Prot protein existence level 1. Binding protein with a strong affinity to the bleomycin family of antibiotics. Binds to CL990; an antimitotic-antibiotic compound. From Klebsiella pneumoniae.
   4342..4463    +  polyA_signal   SV40 poly(A) signal: SV40 polyadenylation signal
   4536..4552    -  protein_bind   lac operator: The lac repressor binds to the lac operator to inhibit transcription in E. coli. This inhibition can be relieved by adding lactose or isopropyl-β-D-thiogalactopyranoside (IPTG). lac repressor encoded by lacI
   4560..4590    -  promoter       lac promoter: promoter for the E. coli lac operon
   4605..4626    -  protein_bind   CAP binding site: CAP binding activates transcription in the presence of cAMP. E. coli catabolite activator protein
   4639..4731    -  CDS            lacI (fragment): lac repressor; lacI; The lac repressor binds to the lac operator to inhibit transcription in E. coli. This inhibition can be relieved by adding lactose or isopropyl-β-D-thiogalactopyranoside (IPTG).
   4914..5502    -  rep_origin     ori: high-copy-number ColE1/pMB1/pBR322/pUC origin of replication
   5673..6533    -  CDS            AmpR: β-lactamase; bla; confers resistance to ampicillin, carbenicillin, and related antibiotics
   6534..6638    -  promoter       AmpR promoter: bla
