[The description below was written by a language model from this plasmid's Addgene catalogue record and pLannotate feature annotations shown in this document.]
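Description:
pcDNA5/FRT/TO V5 HSPA14 is a mammalian expression plasmid built on the Invitrogen pcDNA5/FRT/TO backbone, carrying the human HSPA14 cDNA (heat shock 70 kDa protein 14, also called HSP70L1), a member of the HSP70 family that functions in the ribosome-associated complex acting on nascent polypeptides. The coding sequence was inserted between BamHI and NotI sites and is fused at its N terminus to a V5 epitope tag for detection. Transcription is driven by the CMV immediate-early enhancer/promoter. This is followed by two short tet operator elements, which the automated annotation labels as PLtetO-1 and TRE3GV fragments. In cells expressing the Tet repressor, these operators keep the promoter silent until tetracycline or doxycycline is added. The transcript ends at the bovine growth hormone polyadenylation signal.

Downstream lies an FRT site placed directly in front of a hygromycin resistance gene with an SV40 polyadenylation signal. No promoter is annotated immediately upstream of this marker, consistent with the Flp-In design. In that design, Flp-mediated recombination into a genomic FRT site in a suitable host line supplies the promoter, so hygromycin selection recovers isogenic, single-site integrants. The plasmid can also be used for transient transfection. In E. coli it is maintained at high copy through a ColE1/pUC-type origin and selected with ampicillin via the β-lactamase gene. Small f1 ori, SV40 promoter, ble and lac-region fragments are backbone remnants.

The construct belongs to a library of human HSPH/HSPA/DNAJ chaperone expression clones. The inserts were amplified from pooled reference RNA derived from ten cell lines and were verified only for gene identity, so polymorphisms with possible functional consequences may be present.
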