Addgene plasmid #19515: pcDNA5/FRT/TO V5 HSPA14
Depositing lab: Harm Kampinga. Depositing organization: University Medical Center Groningen. Publication: Computational analysis of the human HSPH/HSPA/DNAJ family and cloning of a human HSPH/HSPA/DNAJ expression library. Hageman J, Kampinga HH. Cell Stress Chaperones. 2009 Jan;14(1):1-21. doi: 10.1007/s12192-008-0060-2. Epub 2008 Aug 7. PubMed 18686016.
Backbone
  Vector backbone: pcDNA5/FRT/TO
  Backbone manufacturer: Invitrogen
  Backbone size w/o insert (bp): 5137
  Vector type: Mammalian Expression
  Selectable markers: Hygromycin
Growth in bacteria
  Bacterial resistance: Ampicillin, 100 μg/mL
  Growth temperature: 37°C
  Growth strain: DH5alpha
  Copy number: High Copy
Gene/Insert
  Gene/Insert name: heat shock 70kDa protein 14 (alt names: HSPA14; HSP70-4; HSP70L1; MGC131990)
  Species: H. sapiens (human)
  Insert size (bp): 1583
  Entrez Gene: HSPA14 (a.k.a. HSP70-4, HSP70L1, MGC131990)
  Tag / fusion protein: V5 (N terminal on insert)
  Cloning method: Restriction Enzyme; 5′ cloning site BamHI (not destroyed); 3′ cloning site NotI (not destroyed)
  Sequencing primers: 5′ LNCX; 3′ BGH-rev
Terms and licenses: Academic/Nonprofit Terms; Industry Terms: Not Available to Industry
Depositor comments: Part of the HSP70 gene family Disclaimer: For cloning the various HSP genes, the Stratagene reference RNA for cDNA synthesis was used and genes were amplified from this mixture that originates from 10 different cell lines from different somatic origin and ultimately coming from 10 different individuals. This strategy was used to maximize the chance for the presence of individual HSP transcripts. Users must be aware that this mixture thus represents 20 complete haploid genomes, meaning that for each individual gene there might be polymorphisms that could potentially have functional consequences. The library was sequence verified only for the presence of the correct gene.
How to cite: pcDNA5/FRT/TO V5 HSPA14 was a gift from Harm Kampinga (Addgene plasmid # 19515 ; http://n2t.net/addgene:19515 ; RRID:Addgene_19515)
