>Addgene plasmid #19515 | pcDNA5/FRT/TO V5 HSPA14 | addgene partial sequence | sequence record 25292 | 19515 with LNCX
CTGTTTTGACCTCCNTAGAAGACACCGGGACCGATCCAGCCTCCGGACTCTAGCGTTTAAACTTAAGCTT
GAATTCACCATGGGTAAGCCTATCCCTAACCCTCTCCTCGGTCTCGATTCTACGGGATCCACCATGGCGG
CCATCGGAGTTCACCTGGGCTGCACCTCAGCCTGTGTGGCCGTCTATAAGGATGGCCGGGCTGGTGTGGT
TGCAAATGATGCCGGTGACCGAGTTACTCCAGCTGTTGTTGCTTACTCAGAAAATGAAGAGATTGTTGGA
TTGGCAGCAAAACAAAGTAGAATAAGAAATATTTCAAATACAGTAATGAAAGTAAAGCAGATCCTGGGCA
GAAGCTCCAGTGATCCACAAGCTCAGAAATACATCGCGGAAAGTAAATGTTTAGTCATTGAAAAAAATGG
GAAATTACGATATGAAATAGATACTGGAGAAGAAACAAAATTTGTTAACCCAGAAGATGTTGCCAGACTG
ATATTTAGTAAAATGAAAGAAACGGCACATTCTGTATTGGGCTCAGATGCAAATGATGTAGTTATTACTG
TCCCGTTTGANTNNNAAAAANNNNAANNNNNNNCTCTNNGNANAANNANCTANNAGCNNNCTGGATTTAA
TGNTTTNNNNATTAATTCACGAACCGTCNNGNAGCNNNNNNNNNNGNTTATGGAATNGGACAAGACTCCC
CTACTGGAAAAAGCAATATTTTGGTGTTTAANCNNGNNGGAA
